Addgene plasmid #233979: makeTCR_Hs.TRAV3
Purpose: Hs TRAV gene for makeTCR assembly
Depositing lab: Michael Platten. Depositing organization: Deutsches Krebsforschungszentrum (DKFZ). Publication: makeTCR: A Modular Platform for Rapid, Flexible, Scalable, Single-Step T Cell Receptor Synthesis. Hamberger M, Neuhoff M-T, Pietrantonio SV, Boschert T, Maldonado Torres C, Errerd A, Tan CL, Lindner JM, Platten M, Green EW. bioRxiv 2025.04.27.647198 10.1101/2025.04.27.647198.
Backbone
  Vector backbone: pmakeTCR
  Backbone manufacturer: custom
  Backbone size w/o insert (bp): 1710
  Vector type: Synthetic Biology
Growth in bacteria
  Bacterial resistance: Chloramphenicol, 25 μg/mL
  Growth temperature: 37°C
  Growth strain: DH5alpha
  Copy number: High Copy
Gene/Insert
  Gene/Insert name: TRAV3 (alt name: ENSG00000211777)
  Species: H. sapiens (human)
  Insert size (bp): 331
  Entrez Gene: TRAV3 (a.k.a. TCRAV16S1, TCRAV3S1)
  Promoter: n/a
  Cloning method: Restriction Enzyme; 5′ cloning site GATG (not destroyed); 3′ cloning site CTGT (not destroyed)
  Sequencing primers: 5′ M13 (-21) Forward; 3′ M13 Reverse
Resource information
  A portion of this plasmid was derived from a plasmid made by: synthetic
Terms and licenses: Academic/Nonprofit Terms; Industry Terms: Not Available to Industry
Depositor comments: Please visit https://doi.org/10.1101/2025.04.27.647198 for bioRxiv preprint.
How to cite: makeTCR_Hs.TRAV3 was a gift from Michael Platten (Addgene plasmid # 233979 ; http://n2t.net/addgene:233979 ; RRID:Addgene_233979)
