[The description below was written by a language model from this plasmid's Addgene catalogue record and pLannotate feature annotations shown in this document.]
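Description:
makeTCR_Hs.TRAV3 is a small (about 2 kb) synthetic-biology part plasmid from the makeTCR modular T cell receptor assembly system. It carries the human TRAV3 gene segment, a T cell receptor alpha-chain variable region of roughly 330 bp, in the custom minimal pmakeTCR backbone. The plasmid is maintained in E. coli through a high-copy ColE1/pUC-type origin and selected with chloramphenicol, with resistance provided by a cat gene under its native cat promoter. The resistance cassette and origin are bracketed by short transcription terminators (tonB, T7Te and T3Te), which insulate the insert region from read-through transcription. A residual lacZα fragment is also annotated, probably a remnant of the cloning region that holds the M13 sequencing primer sites.

The insert has no promoter, so the plasmid is a sequence donor rather than an expression construct. The V segment is flanked by defined four-base junctions that are retained on both sides. This suggests a Golden Gate-style scheme in which the segment is released with specific overhangs and ligated in order with other modules, although the record lists the method only as restriction enzyme cloning and does not name the enzyme. The stated purpose is to supply the human TRAV gene for makeTCR assembly, a platform described as enabling rapid, single-step, scalable synthesis of TCRs. The remaining modules and the destination vector are not described in this record.

The automated annotation labels the insert as a fragment of a mouse TCR alpha variable protein. This most likely reflects a homology-based best match, since the catalogue identifies the insert as human TRAV3.
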