Features (pLannotate 1.2.2; 8 found; start..end, strand, type, name):
      9..338     +  CDS            TVA1_MOUSE (fragment): Experimental evidence at protein level: Swiss-Prot protein existence level 1. From Mus musculus (Mouse).
    426..457     +  terminator     tonB terminator: bidirectional E. coli tonB-P14 transcription terminator
    458..560     +  promoter       cat promoter: promoter of the E. coli cat gene encoding chloramphenicol acetyltransferase
    561..1217    +  CDS            cat: CAT_ECOLX - Experimental evidence at protein level: Swiss-Prot protein existence level 1. This enzyme is an effector of chloramphenicol resistance in bacteria. From Escherichia coli. This protein is used as a marker in many commonly used cloning vectors, such as pACYC184.
   1244..1271    +  terminator     T7Te terminator: phage T7 early transcription terminator
   1283..1870    -  rep_origin     ori: high-copy-number ColE1/pMB1/pBR322/pUC origin of replication
   1892..1921    -  terminator     T3Te terminator: phage T3 early transcription terminator
   1993..2012    -  CDS            lacZα (fragment): LacZα fragment of β-galactosidase; lacZ fragment
>Addgene plasmid #233979 | makeTCR_Hs.TRAV3 | addgene full sequence | sequence record 468301 | Addgene NGS Result
CGTCTCAGATGGCCTCTGCACCCATCTCGATGCTTGCGATGCTCTTCACATTGAGTGGGCTGAGAGCTCA
GTCAGTGGCTCAGCCGGAAGATCAGGTCAACGTTGCTGAAGGGAATCCTCTGACTGTGAAATGCACCTAT
TCAGTCTCTGGAAACCCTTATCTTTTTTGGTATGTTCAATACCCCAACCGAGGCCTCCAGTTCCTTCTGA
AATACATCACAGGGGATAACCTGGTTAAAGGCAGCTATGGCTTTGAAGCTGAATTTAACAAGAGCCAAAC
CTCCTTCCACCTGAAGAAACCATCTGCCCTTGTGAGCGACTCCGCTTTGTACTTCTGTTGAGACGCAGGG
AAGATGGCCGCGAAGAAAACGTCATAGCTGTTTCCTGACTGACCATTTAAATCATACCTGACCTCCATAG
CAGAAAGTCAAAAGCCTCCGACCGGAGGCTTTTGACTTGATCGGCACGTAAGAGGTTCCAACTTTCACCA
TAATGAAATAAGATCACTACCGGGCGTATTTTTTGAGTTATCGAGATTTTCAGGAGCTAAGGAAGCTAAA
ATGGAGAAAAAAATCACTGGATATACCACCGTTGATATATCCCAATGGCATCGTAAAGAACATTTTGAGG
CATTTCAGTCAGTTGCTCAATGTACCTATAACCAGACCGTTCAGCTGGATATTACGGCCTTTTTAAAGAC
CGTAAAGAAAAATAAGCACAAGTTTTATCCGGCCTTTATTCACATTCTTGCCCGCCTGATGAATGCTCAT
CCGGAATTTCGTATGGCAATGAAAGACGGTGAGCTGGTGATATGGGATAGTGTTCACCCTTGTTACACCG
TTTTCCATGAGCAAACTGAAACGTTTTCATCGCTCTGGAGTGAATACCACGACGATTTCCGGCAGTTTCT
ACACATATATTCGCAAGATGTGGCGTGTTACGGTGAAAACCTGGCCTATTTCCCTAAAGGGTTTATTGAG
AATATGTTTTTTGTCTCAGCCAATCCCTGGGTGAGTTTCACCAGTTTTGATTTAAACGTGGCCAATATGG
ACAACTTCTTCGCCCCCGTTTTCACCATGGGCAAATATTATACGCAAGGCGACAAGGTGCTGATGCCGCT
GGCGATTCAGGTTCATCATGCCGTTTGTGATGGCTTCCATGTCGGCAGAATGCTTAATGAATTACAACAG
TACTGCGATGAGTGGCAGGGCGGGGCGTAATGAGGGCCCAAATGTAATCACCTGGCTCACCTTCGGGTGG
GCCTTTCTGCGTTGCTGGCGTTTTTCCATAGGCTCCGCCCCCCTGACGAGCATCACAAAAATCGATGCTC
AAGTCAGAGGTGGCGAAACCCGACAGGACTATAAAGATACCAGGCGTTTCCCCCTGGAAGCTCCCTCGTG
CGCTCTCCTGTTCCGACCCTGCCGCTTACCGGATACCTGTCCGCCTTTCTCCCTTCGGGAAGCGTGGCGC
TTTCTCATAGCTCACGCTGTAGGTATCTCAGTTCGGTGTAGGTCGTTCGCTCCAAGCTGGGCTGTGTGCA
CGAACCCCCCGTTCAGCCCGACCGCTGCGCCTTATCCGGTAACTATCGTCTTGAGTCCAACCCGGTAAGA
CACGACTTATCGCCACTGGCAGCAGCCACTGGTAACAGGATTAGCAGAGCGAGGTATGTAGGCGGTGCTA
CAGAGTTCTTGAAGTGGTGGCCTAACTACGGCTACACTAGAAGAACAGTATTTGGTATCTGCGCTCTGCT
GAAGCCAGTTACCTCGGAAAAAGAGTTGGTAGCTCTTGATCCGGCAAACAAACCACCGCTGGTAGCGGTG
GTTTTTTTGTTTGCAAGCAGCAGATTACGCGCAGAAAAAAAGGATCTCAAGAAGATCCTTTGATTTTCTA
CCGAAGAAAGGCCCACCCGTGAAGGTGAGCCAGTGAGTTGATTGCAGTCCAGTTACGCTGGAGTCTGAGG
CTCGTCCTGAATGATATCAAGCTTGAATTCGTTTGTAAAACGACGGCCAGTGCTAACCGTATCGCATTGG
CCATACCTACA
